Addgene plasmid #157909: pLG031 (upx)
Purpose: Expresses the upx defense system
Depositing lab: Feng Zhang. Depositing organization: Broad Institute. Publication: Diverse enzymatic activities mediate antiviral immunity in prokaryotes. Gao L, Altae-Tran H, Bohning F, Makarova KS, Segel M, Schmid-Burgk JL, Koob J, Wolf YI, Koonin EV, Zhang F. Science. 2020 Aug 28;369(6507):1077-1084. doi: 10.1126/science.aba0372. PubMed 32855333.
Backbone
  Vector backbone: pACYC184
  Vector type: Bacterial Expression
Growth in bacteria
  Bacterial resistance: Chloramphenicol, 25 μg/mL
  Growth temperature: 37°C
  Growth strain: NEB Stable
  Copy number: Low Copy
Gene/Insert
  Gene/Insert name: upx (putative PD-(D/E)xK family phosphodiesterase)
  Species: Salmonella enterica NCTC6026
  Insert size (bp): 4100
Terms and licenses: Academic/Nonprofit Terms; Industry Terms: Not Available to Industry
How to cite: pLG031 (upx) was a gift from Feng Zhang (Addgene plasmid # 157909 ; http://n2t.net/addgene:157909 ; RRID:Addgene_157909)
