[The description below was written by a language model from this plasmid's Addgene catalogue record and pLannotate feature annotations shown in this document.]
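Description:
pLG031 (upx) is a low-copy bacterial expression plasmid built on the pACYC184 backbone, carrying a candidate antiviral defense system called upx for study in E. coli. It replicates from the p15A origin, which is compatible with ColE1-type plasmids and so allows co-maintenance with a second vector. Selection is with chloramphenicol through the cat gene, driven by its own cat promoter. The feature table also picks up typical pACYC184 remnants: a short fragment of the tetracycline resistance gene spanning the sequence origin (indicating that this marker is disrupted and non-functional), an IS1 fragment, and a small stretch annotated as RSF ori-like sequence next to p15A.

The payload is an approximately 4.1 kb insert from Salmonella enterica NCTC6026 encoding upx, described as a putative PD-(D/E)xK family phosphodiesterase. The annotation software did not identify any features within the insert itself. It corresponds to the large unannotated region of the 6.4 kb sequence, lying between a CAP binding site near the start of the record and a T7 terminator downstream. The record does not state which promoter drives upx expression, and no dedicated expression promoter is annotated. Whether the insert carries native regulatory sequence cannot be confirmed from the information given. No tags or reporters are recorded.

The stated purpose is to express the upx defense system. In line with the associated work on prokaryotic antiviral immunity, the plasmid is suited to heterologous reconstitution of the system in a laboratory bacterial host, to test whether it confers protection against bacteriophage infection.
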