Features (pLannotate 1.2.2; 8 found; start..end, strand, type, name):
     57..78      -  protein_bind   CAP binding site: CAP binding activates transcription in the presence of cAMP. E. coli catabolite activator protein
   4200..4247    +  terminator     T7 terminator: transcription terminator for bacteriophage T7 RNA polymerase
   4470..5126    -  CDS            cat: CAT_ECOLX - Experimental evidence at protein level: Swiss-Prot protein existence level 1. This enzyme is an effector of chloramphenicol resistance in bacteria. From Escherichia coli. This protein is used as a marker in many commonly used cloning vectors, such as pACYC184.
   5127..5229    -  promoter       cat promoter: promoter of the E. coli cat gene encoding chloramphenicol acetyltransferase
   5350..5493    +  mobile_element IS1 (fragment): prokaryotic transposable element IS1
   5612..5667    -  rep_origin     RSF ori (fragment): Plasmids containing the RSF 1030 origin of replication can be propagated in E. coli cells that contain additional plasmids with compatible origins.
   5755..6300    -  rep_origin     p15A ori: Plasmids containing the medium-copy-number p15A origin of replication can be propagated in E. coli cells that contain a second plasmid with the ColE1 origin.
   6412..42      -  CDS            TcR (fragment) (across the origin): tetracycline efflux protein; tet; confers resistance to tetracycline
>Addgene plasmid #157909 | pLG031 (upx) | addgene full sequence | sequence record 318903 | Addgene NGS Result
AAGGAGCTGACTGGGTTGAAGGCTCTCAAGGGCATCGGTCGAGATCCCGGTGCCTAATGAGTGAGCTAAC
TTACATTAATTGCGTTGCGCAGGGCTGTTTGGTTGAATTAAAAATACGAACTAAAACCAACAAGAGTCGG
AAAAAACTTCAAAATGCTGCTTATGGATAATAGTCATCTTAAAAATGTACGGAAAAAGAGACTAAAATCA
GAAAAACATCTGTTATACATTGACTTAAAGTCATCATCTCCGCTATGAGTCCTCAATCCAAGTTGACAAA
TGTTTAGCCAGGAGTTCCC
[3816 nt withheld, positions 300-4115]
TGATAGATATGCTGTGCGATAAGACGCCCTGGCAACTAAGTTAATCGTTCCTACTACTGATAGTTTTAAA
TCAAGGCGCAATAACTAGCATAACCCCTTGGGGCCTCTAAACGGGTCTTGAGGGGTTTTTTGCTGAAACC
TCAGGCATTTGAGAAGCACACGGTCACACTGCTTCCGGTAGTCAATAAACCGGTAAACCAGCAATAGACA
TAAGCGGCTATTTAACGACCCTGCCCTGAACCGACGACCGGGTCGAATTTGCTTTCGAATTTCTGCCATT
CATCCGCTTATTATCACTTATTCAGGCGTAGCACCAGGCGTTTAAGGGCACCAATAACTGCCTTAAAAAA
ATTACGCCCCGCCCTGCCACTCATCGCAATACTGTTGTAATTCATTTAACATTCTGCCGACATGGAAGCC
ATCACAGACGGCATGATGAACCTGAATCGCCAGCGGCATCAGCACCTTGTCGCCTTGCGTATAATATTTG
CCCATAGTGAAAACGGGGGCGAAGAAGTTGTCCATATTGGCCACGTTTAAATCAAAACTGGTGAAACTCA
CCCAGGGATTGGCTGAGACGAAAAACATATTCTCAATAAACCCTTTAGGGAAATAGGCCAGGTTTTCACC
GTAACACGCCACATCTTGCGAATATATGTGTAGAAACTGCCGGAAATCGTCGTGGTATTCACTCCAGAGC
GATGAAAACGTTTCAGTTTGCTCATGGAAAACGGTGTAACAAGGGTGAACACTATCCCATATCACCAGCT
CACCGTCTTTCATCGCCATACGGAACTCTGGATGAGCATTCATCAGGCGGGCAAGAATGTGAATAAAGGC
CGGATAAAACTTGTGCTTATTTTTCTTTACGGTCTTTAAAAAGGCCGTAATATCCAGCTGAACGGTCTGG
TTATAGGTACATTGAGCAACTGACTGAAATGCCTCAAAATGTTCTTTACGATGCCATTGGGATATATCAA
CGGTGGTATATCCAGTGATTTTTTTCTCCATTTTAGCTTCCTTAGCTCCTGAAAATCTCGATAACTCAAA
AAATACGCCCGGTAGTGATCTTATTTCATTATGGTGAAAGTTGGAACCTCTTACGTGCCGATCAACGTCT
CATTTTCGCCAAAAGTTGGCCCAGGGCTTCCCGGTATCAACAGGGACACCAGGATTTATTTATTCTGCGA
AGTGATCTTCCGTCACAGGTATTTATTCGGCGCAAAGTGCGTCGGGTGATGCTGCCAACTTACTGATTTA
GTGTATGATGGTGTTTTTGAGGTGCTCCAGTGGCTTCTGTTTCTATCAGCTGTCCCTCCTGTTCAGCTAC
TGACGGGGTGGTGCGTAACGGCAAAAGCACCGCCGGACATCAGCGCTAGCGGAGTGTATACTGGCTTACT
ATGTTGGCACTGATGAGGGTGTCAGTGAAGTGCTTCATGTGGCAGGAGAAAAAAGGCTGCACCGGTGCGT
CAGCAGAATATGTGATACAGGATATATTCCGCTTCCTCGCTCACTGACTCGCTACGCTCGGTCGTTCGAC
TGCGGCGAGCGGAAATGGCTTACGAACGGGGCGGAGATTTCCTGGAAGATGCCAGGAAGATACTTAACAG
GGAAGTGAGAGGGCCGCGGCAAAGCCGTTTTTCCATAGGCTCCGCCCCCCTGACAAGCATCACGAAATCT
GACGCTCAAATCAGTGGTGGCGAAACCCGACAGGACTATAAAGATACCAGGCGTTTCCCCCTGGCGGCTC
CCTCGTGCGCTCTCCTGTTCCTGCCTTTCGGTTTACCGGTGTCATTCCGCTGTTATGGCCGCGTTTGTCT
CATTCCACGCCTGACACTCAGTTCCGGGTAGGCAGTTCGCTCCAAGCTGGACTGTATGCACGAACCCCCC
GTTCAGTCCGACCGCTGCGCCTTATCCGGTAACTATCGTCTTGAGTCCAACCCGGAAAGACATGCAAAAG
CACCACTGGCAGCAGCCACTGGTAATTGATTTAGAGGAGTTAGTCTTGAAGTCATGCGCCGGTTAAGGCT
AAACTGAAAGGACAAGTTTTGGTGACTGCGCTCCTCCAAGCCAGTTACCTCGGTTCAAAGAGTTGGTAGC
TCAGAGAACCTTCGAAAAACCGCCCTGCAAGGCGGTTTTTTCGTTTTCAGAGCAAGAGATTACGCGCAGA
CCAAAACGATCTCAAGAAGATCATCTTATTAATCAGATAAAATATTTCTAGATTTCAGTGCAATTTATCT
CTTCAAATGTAGCACCTGAAGTCAGCCCCATACGATATAAGTTGTAATTCTCATGTTAGTCATGCCCCGC
GCCCACCGG
